Addgene plasmid #87993: pDONR223-ZNF540
Purpose: Donor Vector containing ZNF540 transcription factor, part of the Human TFome Collection
Depositing lab: Marc Vidal. Depositing organization: Dana-Farber Cancer Institute. Publication: A comprehensive library of human transcription factors for cell fate engineering. Ng AHM, Khoshakhlagh P, Rojo Arias JE, Pasquini G, Wang K, Swiersy A, Shipman SL, Appleton E, Kiaee K, Kohman RE, Vernet A, Dysart M, Leeper K, Saylor W, Huang JY, Graveline A, Taipale J, Hill DE, Vidal M, Melero-Martin JM, Busskamp V, Church GM. Nat Biotechnol. 2021 Apr;39(4):510-519. doi: 10.1038/s41587-020-0742-6. Epub 2020 Nov 30. PubMed 33257861.
Backbone
  Vector backbone: pDONR223
  Backbone manufacturer: Invitrogen
  Backbone size w/o insert (bp): 3000
  Vector type: Gateway Donor Vector
Growth in bacteria
  Bacterial resistance: Spectinomycin, 50 μg/mL
  Growth temperature: 37°C
  Growth strain: DH5alpha
  Copy number: High Copy
Gene/Insert
  Gene/Insert name: ZNF540
  Species: H. sapiens (human)
  Insert size (bp): 1983
  Mutation: Last nucleotide of stop codon removed to allow for Gateway C-terminal fusions
  Entrez Gene: ZNF540 (a.k.a. Nbla10512)
  Cloning method: Gateway Cloning
  Sequencing primers: 5′ M13F(-21); 3′ M13R
Terms and licenses: Academic/Nonprofit Terms; Industry Terms: Not Available to Industry
Depositor comments: Represents the ORFeome subset of the TFome
How to cite: pDONR223-ZNF540 was a gift from Marc Vidal (Addgene plasmid # 87993 ; http://n2t.net/addgene:87993 ; RRID:Addgene_87993)
