[The description below was written by a language model from this plasmid's Addgene catalogue record and pLannotate feature annotations shown in this document.]
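Description:
pDONR223-ZNF540 is a Gateway clone built on the Invitrogen pDONR223 backbone that carries the open reading frame of the human zinc finger protein ZNF540, a factor annotated as a possible transcriptional repressor. It belongs to the ORFeome-derived subset of the Human TFome Collection, a library of human transcription factors assembled for cell fate engineering. The plasmid is maintained in E. coli at high copy number through a ColE1/pUC-type origin and is selected with spectinomycin through the aadA (SmR) aminoglycoside adenylyltransferase gene. This gene appears to be driven by a class 1 integron Pc promoter fragment lying upstream of it, next to a remnant of a gentamicin resistance gene.

The insert of about 2 kb sits between two attL-type recombination sites in opposite orientations. These sites allow the ORF to be moved into any compatible destination vector by an LR Clonase reaction. The last nucleotide of the stop codon has been removed, so the coding sequence stays open at its 3′ end and can be fused in frame to C-terminal tags or reporters supplied by the destination vector. The automated annotation labels only the first roughly 650 nt of the insert as a ZNF540 fragment, but the spacing between the att sites is consistent with the recorded insert size.

The record lists no eukaryotic promoter, so the plasmid serves as a shuttle and archival clone rather than an expression vector. The rrnB T1 and T2 terminators insulate the cassette from backbone transcription. A T7 promoter and short lacZα and lacI remnants are also annotated in the flanking backbone, and M13 primer sites flanking the insert are listed for sequence verification.
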