Features (pLannotate 1.2.2; 12 found; start..end, strand, type, name):
      2..97      +  protein_bind   attL3: mutant version of attL; recombination site for the Gateway® LR reaction LR Clonase™
    103..756     +  CDS            ZNF540 (fragment): ZN540_HUMAN - Experimental evidence at protein level: Swiss-Prot protein existence level 1. May act as a transcriptional repressor. From Homo sapiens (Human).
   2087..2182    -  protein_bind   attL3: mutant version of attL; recombination site for the Gateway® LR reaction LR Clonase™
   2199..2235    +  CDS            lacZα (fragment): LacZα fragment of β-galactosidase; lacZ fragment
   2282..2325    -  terminator     rrnB T1 terminator: Escherichia coli rrnB; transcription terminator T1 from the E. coli rrnB gene
   2457..2484    +  terminator     rrnB T2 terminator: transcription terminator T2 from the E. coli rrnB gene
   2539..2631    -  CDS            lacI (fragment): lac repressor; lacI; The lac repressor binds to the lac operator to inhibit transcription in E. coli. This inhibition can be relieved by adding lactose or isopropyl-β-D-thiogalactopyranoside (IPTG).
   2814..3402    -  rep_origin     ori: high-copy-number ColE1/pMB1/pBR322/pUC origin of replication
   3495..4286    -  CDS            SmR: aminoglycoside adenylyltransferase (Murphy, 1985); aadA; confers resistance to spectinomycin and streptomycin
   4293..4349    -  CDS            GmR (fragment): gentamycin acetyltransferase; aacC1; confers resistance to gentamycin
   4525..4548    -  promoter       Pc promoter (fragment): intI1 (promoter lies within the coding sequence); class 1 integron promoter
   4738..4756    +  promoter       T7 promoter: promoter for bacteriophage T7 RNA polymerase
>Addgene plasmid #87993 | pDONR223-ZNF540 | addgene full sequence | sequence record 189921 | Addgene NGS Result
CAAATAATGATTTTATTTTGACTGATAGTGACCTGTTCGTTGCAACAAATTGATAAGCAATGCTTTCTTA
TAATGCCAACTTTGTACAAGAAAGTTGGCACCATGGCCCATGCATTGGTGACGTTCAGGGATGTGGCTAT
AGACTTCTCTCAGAAGGAATGGGAGTGCCTGGACACTACCCAGAGGAAATTGTACAGAGATGTGATGTTG
GAGAATTATAATAACTTGGTCTCACTGGGATATTCTGGCTCAAAGCCAGATGTGATTACCTTACTGGAGC
AAGGGAAAGAGCCCTGCGTGGTGGCGAGGGATGTGACAGGAAGACAGTGCCCCGGTTTGTTATCCAGGCA
TAAGACCAAGAAATTATCTTCAGAAAAGGACATTCATGAAATCAGTTTATCCAAAGAGAGTATAATAGAA
AAAAGTAAAACTCTTCGTCTGAAAGGATCCATTTTTAGAAATGAGTGGCAGAACAAAAGTGAGTTTGAGG
GTCAACAGGGACTTAAAGAAAGATCTATCAGTCAAAAGAAAATCGTCTCTAAAAAAATGTCAACTGATAG
AAAACGTCCCTCTTTTACTCTGAATCAGAGAATTCACAATAGTGAGAAAAGCTGTGACTCACACTTGGTT
CAACATGGGAAAATAGATTCTGATGTGAAACATGATTGTAAAGAATGTGGGAGTACTTTTAATAATGTCT
ATCAGCTTACTCTCCATCAGAAAATTCATACTGGTGAAAAATCCTGTAAATGTGAGAAATGTGGGAAAGT
TTTTAGTCATAGCTATCAACTTACTCTGCATCAGAGATTTCATACTGGTGAGAAACCCTATGAATGTCAA
GAATGTGGGAAGACCTTTACTCTTTACCCACAACTTAATCGACATCAGAAAATTCACACTGGTAAAAAAC
CCTATATGTGTAAGAAATGTGATAAGGGTTTTTTTAGTAGATTAGAACTTACTCAACATAAAAGAATTCA
TACTGGTAAGAAATCTTATGAATGTAAAGAATGTGGAAAAGTTTTTCAACTTATTTTCTACTTTAAAGAA
CATGAGAGAATTCATACAGGTAAGAAACCCTATGAATGTAAGGAGTGTGGGAAAGCTTTTAGTGTATGCG
GACAACTTACCCGTCATCAGAAAATTCATACTGGTGTAAAACCCTACGAATGTAAGGAATGTGGAAAGAC
CTTTAGACTTAGTTTTTACCTTACTGAACACAGAAGAACTCATGCAGGTAAGAAACCTTATGAATGTAAG
GAGTGTGGGAAATCATTTAATGTGCGTGGACAGCTTAATCGGCATAAAACAATCCATACTGGTATAAAAC
CTTTTGCATGTAAGGTGTGTGAGAAGGCTTTTAGTTATAGTGGTGACCTCAGAGTACATTCTAGAATTCA
TACTGGAGAGAAACCATATGAATGTAAGGAATGCGGGAAAGCCTTTATGCTTCGTTCAGTCCTTACTGAA
CATCAGAGACTTCATACTGGTGTGAAGCCCTACGAATGTAAGGAATGTGGGAAGACCTTTCGAGTTCGTT
CTCAAATTAGTCTACATAAGAAAATTCATACTGATGTGAAGCCCTACAAATGTGTACGATGTGGGAAGAC
CTTTAGATTTGGTTTCTACCTTACTGAACACCAGAGAATTCACACTGGTGAAAAGCCCTATAAATGTAAA
GAATGTGGAAAGGCCTTTATTCGTAGAGGGAATCTTAAAGAACATCTGAAAATTCATTCTGGTTTAAAAC
CCTATGACTGTAAAGAATGTGGGAAGTCCTTTAGTCGGCGTGGGCAGTTCACTGAACATCAGAAAATTCA
TACGGGTGTAAAACCATACAAATGTAAAGAATGTGGGAAGGCCTTTAGTCGTAGTGTAGACCTTAGAATA
CATCAAAGAATTCATACTGGTGAGAAACCCTATGAGTGTAAACAATGTGGGAAGGCCTTTAGACTTAATT
CACACCTTACTGAACATCAGAGAATTCACACTGGTGAGAAACCCTATGAGTGTAAGGTATGTAGAAAGGC
CTTTAGACAATATTCACATCTTTATCAACATCAGAAAACTCATAATGTAATTTTGCCAACTTTCTTGTAC
AAAGTTGGCATTATAAAAAAGCATTGCTCATCAATTTGTTGCAACGAACAGGTCACTATCAGTCAAAATA
AAATCATTATTTGGGGCCCGAGCTTAAGACTGGCCGTCGTTTTACAACGTCGTGACTGGGAAAACATCCA
TGCTAGCGTTAACGCGAGAGTAGGGAACTGCCAGGCATCAAATAAAACGAAAGGCTCAGTCGGAAGACTG
GGCCTTTCGTTTTATCTGTTGTTTGTCGGTGAACGCTCTCCTGAGTAGGACAAATCCGCCGGGAGCGGAT
TTGAACGTTGTGAAGCAACGGCCCGGAGGGTGGCGGGCAGGACGCCCGCCATAAACTGCCAGGCATCAAA
CTAAGCAGAAGGCCATCCTGACGGATGGCCTTTTTGCGTTTCTACAAACTCTTCCTGGCTAGCGGTACGC
GTATTAATTGCGTTGCGCTCACTGCCCGCTTTCCAGTCGGGAAACCTGTCGTGCCAGCTGCATTAATGAA
TCGGCCAACGCGCGGGGAGAGGCGGTTTGCGTATTGGGCGCTCTTCCGCTTCCTCGCTCACTGACTCGCT
GCGCTCGGTCGTTCGGCTGCGGCGAGCGGTATCAGCTCACTCAAAGGCGGTAATACGGTTATCCACAGAA
TCAGGGGATAACGCAGGAAAGAACATGTGAGCAAAAGGCCAGCAAAAGGCCAGGAACCGTAAAAAGGCCG
CGTTGCTGGCGTTTTTCCATAGGCTCCGCCCCCCTGACGAGCATCACAAAAATCGACGCTCAAGTCAGAG
GTGGCGAAACCCGACAGGACTATAAAGATACCAGGCGTTTCCCCCTGGAAGCTCCCTCGTGCGCTCTCCT
GTTCCGACCCTGCCGCTTACCGGATACCTGTCCGCCTTTCTCCCTTCGGGAAGCGTGGCGCTTTCTCATA
GCTCACGCTGTAGGTATCTCAGTTCGGTGTAGGTCGTTCGCTCCAAGCTGGGCTGTGTGCACGAACCCCC
CGTTCAGCCCGACCGCTGCGCCTTATCCGGTAACTATCGTCTTGAGTCCAACCCGGTAAGACACGACTTA
TCGCCACTGGCAGCAGCCACTGGTAACAGGATTAGCAGAGCGAGGTATGTAGGCGGTGCTACAGAGTTCT
TGAAGTGGTGGCCTAACTACGGCTACACTAGAAGAACAGTATTTGGTATCTGCGCTCTGCTGAAGCCAGT
TACCTTCGGAAAAAGAGTTGGTAGCTCTTGATCCGGCAAACAAACCACCGCTGGTAGCGGTGGTTTTTTT
GTTTGCAAGCAGCAGATTACGCGCAGAAAAAAAGGATCTCAAGAAGATCCTTTGATCTTTTCTACGGGGT
CTGACGCTCAGTGGAACGACGCGTAACTCACGTTAAGGGATTTTGGTCATGGGTGGCTCGAGGGTTATTT
GCCGACTACCTTGGTGATCTCGCCTTTCACGTAGTGGACAAATTCTTCCAACTGATCTGCGCGCGAGGCC
AAGCGATCTTCTTCTTGTCCAAGATAAGCCTGTCTAGCTTCAAGTATGACGGGCTGATACTGGGCCGGCA
GGCGCTCCATTGCCCAGTCGGCAGCGACATCCTTCGGCGCGATTTTGCCGGTTACTGCGCTGTACCAAAT
GCGGGACAACGTAAGCACTACATTTCGCTCATCGCCAGCCCAGTCGGGCGGCGAGTTCCATAGCGTTAAG
GTTTCATTTAGCGCCTCAAATAGATCCTGTTCAGGAACCGGATCAAAGAGTTCCTCCGCCGCTGGACCTA
CCAAGGCAACGCTATGTTCTCTTGCTTTTGTCAGCAAGATAGCCAGATCAATGTCGATCGTGGCTGGCTC
GAAGATACCTGCAAGAATGTCATTGCGCTGCCATTCTCCAAATTGCAGTTCGCGCTTAGCTGGATAACGC
CACGGAATGATGTCGTCGTGCACAACAATGGTGACTTCTACAGCGCGGAGAATCTCGCTCTCTCCAGGGG
AAGCCGAAGTTTCCAAAAGGTCGTTGATCAAAGCTCGCCGCGTTGTTTCATCAAGCCTTACGGTCACCGT
AACCAGCAAATCAATATCACTGTGTGGCTTCAGGCCGCCATCCACTGCGGAGCCGTACAAATGTACGGCC
AGCAACGTCGGTTCGAGATGGCGCTCGATGACGCCAACTACCTCTGATAGTTGAGTCGATACTTCGGCGA
TCACCGCTTCCCTCATAATGTTTAACTTTGTTTTAGGGCGACTGCCCTGCTGCGTAACATCGTTGCTGCT
CCATAACATCAAACATCGACCCACGGCGTAACGCGCTTGCTGCTTGGATGCCCGAGGCATAGACTGTACC
CCAAAAAAACAGTCATAACAAGCCATGAAAACCGCCACTGCGCCGTTACCACCGCTGCGTTCGGTCAAGG
TTCTGGACCAGTTGCGTGAGCGCATACGCTACTTGCATTACAGCTTACGAACCGAACAGGCTTATGTCCA
CTGGGTTCGTGCCTTCATCCGTTTCCACGGTGTGCGTCACCCGGCAACCTTGGGTAGCAGCGAAGTCGAG
GCATTTCTGTCCTGGCTGGTCTAGAGGAGGCATGATGATATATTTTTATCTTGTGCAATGTAACATCAGA
GATTTTGAGACACGGGCCAGAGCTGCCAGGAAACAGCTATGACCATGTAATACGACTCACTATAGGGGAT
ATCAGCTGGATGG
