>Addgene plasmid #87993 | pDONR223-ZNF540 | depositor partial sequence | sequence record 171597 | insert
ATGGCCCATGCATTGGTGACGTTCAGGGATGTGGCTATAGACTTCTCTCAGAAGGAATGGGAGTGCCTGG
ACACTACCCAGAGGAAATTGTACAGAGATGTGATGTTGGAGAATTATAATAACTTGGTCTCACTGGGATA
TTCTGGCTCAAAGCCAGATGTGATTACCTTACTGGAGCAAGGGAAAGAGCCCTGCGTGGTGGCGAGGGAT
GTGACAGGAAGACAGTGCCCCGGTTTGTTATCCAGGCATAAGACCAAGAAATTATCTTCAGAAAAGGACA
TTCATGAAATCAGTTTATCCAAAGAGAGTATAATAGAAAAAAGTAAAACTCTTCGTCTGAAAGGATCCAT
TTTTAGAAATGAGTGGCAGAACAAAAGTGAGTTTGAGGGTCAACAGGGACTTAAAGAAAGATCTATCAGT
CAAAAGAAAATCGTCTCTAAAAAAATGTCAACTGATAGAAAACGTCCCTCTTTTACTCTGAATCAGAGAA
TTCACAATAGTGAGAAAAGCTGTGACTCACACTTGGTTCAACATGGGAAAATAGATTCTGATGTGAAACA
TGATTGTAAAGAATGTGGGAGTACTTTTAATAATGTCTATCAGCTTACTCTCCATCAGAAAATTCATACT
GGTGAAAAATCCTGTAAATGTGAGAAATGTGGGAAAGTTTTTAGTCATAGCTATCAACTTACTCTGCATC
AGAGATTTCATACTGGTGAGAAACCCTATGAATGTCAAGAATGTGGGAAGACCTTTACTCTTTACCCACA
ACTTAATCGACATCAGAAAATTCACACTGGTAAAAAACCCTATATGTGTAAGAAATGTGATAAGGGTTTT
TTTAGTAGATTAGAACTTACTCAACATAAAAGAATTCATACTGGTAAGAAATCTTATGAATGTAAAGAAT
GTGGAAAAGTTTTTCAACTTATTTTCTACTTTAAAGAACATGAGAGAATTCATACAGGTAAGAAACCCTA
TGAATGTAAGGAGTGTGGGAAAGCTTTTAGTGTATGCGGACAACTTACCCGTCATCAGAAAATTCATACT
GGTGTAAAACCCTACGAATGTAAGGAATGTGGAAAGACCTTTAGACTTAGTTTTTACCTTACTGAACACA
GAAGAACTCATGCAGGTAAGAAACCTTATGAATGTAAGGAGTGTGGGAAATCATTTAATGTGCGTGGACA
GCTTAATCGGCATAAAACAATCCATACTGGTATAAAACCTTTTGCATGTAAGGTGTGTGAGAAGGCTTTT
AGTTATAGTGGTGACCTCAGAGTACATTCTAGAATTCATACTGGAGAGAAACCATATGAATGTAAGGAAT
GCGGGAAAGCCTTTATGCTTCGTTCAGTCCTTACTGAACATCAGAGACTTCATACTGGTGTGAAGCCCTA
CGAATGTAAGGAATGTGGGAAGACCTTTCGAGTTCGTTCTCAAATTAGTCTACATAAGAAAATTCATACT
GATGTGAAGCCCTACAAATGTGTACGATGTGGGAAGACCTTTAGATTTGGTTTCTACCTTACTGAACACC
AGAGAATTCACACTGGTGAAAAGCCCTATAAATGTAAAGAATGTGGAAAGGCCTTTATTCGTAGAGGGAA
TCTTAAAGAACATCTGAAAATTCATTCTGGTTTAAAACCCTATGACTGTAAAGAATGTGGGAAGTCCTTT
AGTCGGCGTGGGCAGTTCACTGAACATCAGAAAATTCATACGGGTGTAAAACCATACAAATGTAAAGAAT
GTGGGAAGGCCTTTAGTCGTAGTGTAGACCTTAGAATACATCAAAGAATTCATACTGGTGAGAAACCCTA
TGAGTGTAAACAATGTGGGAAGGCCTTTAGACTTAATTCACACCTTACTGAACATCAGAGAATTCACACT
GGTGAGAAACCCTATGAGTGTAAGGTATGTAGAAAGGCCTTTAGACAATATTCACATCTTTATCAACATC
AGAAAACTCATAATGTAATTTAA
